>Addgene plasmid #155292 | Dox nontargeting shRNA mKate | addgene full sequence | sequence record 310436 | Addgene NGS Result
TGGAAGGGCTAATTCACTCCCAAAGAAGACAAGATATCCTTGATCTGTGGATCTACCACACACAAGGCTA
CTTCCCTGATTAGCAGAACTACACACCAGGGCCAGGGGTCAGATATCCACTGACCTTTGGATGGTGCTAC
AAGCTAGTACCAGTTGAGCCAGATAAGGTAGAAGAGGCCAATAAAGGAGAGAACACCAGCTTGTTACACC
CTGTGAGCCTGCATGGGATGGATGACCCGGAGAGAGAAGTGTTAGAGTGGAGGTTTGACAGCCGCCTAGC
ATTTCATCACGTGGCCCGAGAGCTGCATCCGGAGTACTTCAAGAACTGCTGATATCGAGCTTGCTACAAG
GGACTTTCCGCTGGGGACTTTCCAGGGAGGCGTGGCCTGGGCGGGACTGGGGAGTGGCGAGCCCTCAGAT
CCTGCATATAAGCAGCTGCTTTTTGCCTGTACTGGGTCTCTCTGGTTAGACCAGATCTGAGCCTGGGAGC
TCTCTGGCTAACTAGGGAACCCACTGCTTAAGCCTCAATAAAGCTTGCCTTGAGTGCTTCAAGTAGTGTG
TGCCCGTCTGTTGTGTGACTCTGGTAACTAGAGATCCCTCAGACCCTTTTAGTCAGTGTGGAAAATCTCT
AGCAGTGGCGCCCGAACAGGGACTTGAAAGCGAAAGGGAAACCAGAGGAGCTCTCTCGACGCAGGACTCG
GCTTGCTGAAGCGCGCACGGCAAGAGGCGAGGGGCGGCGACTGGTGAGTACGCCAAAAATTTTGACTAGC
GGAGGCTAGAAGGAGAGAGATGGGTGCGAGAGCGTCAGTATTAAGCGGGGGAGAATTAGATCGCGATGGG
AAAAAATTCGGTTAAGGCCAGGGGGAAAGAAAAAATATAAATTAAAACATATAGTATGGGCAAGCAGGGA
GCTAGAACGATTCGCAGTTAATCCTGGCCTGTTAGAAACATCAGAAGGCTGTAGACAAATACTGGGACAG
CTACAACCATCCCTTCAGACAGGATCAGAAGAACTTAGATCATTATATAATACAGTAGCAACCCTCTATT
GTGTGCATCAAAGGATAGAGATAAAAGACACCAAGGAAGCTTTAGACAAGATAGAGGAAGAGCAAAACAA
AAGTAAGACCACCGCACAGCAAGCGGCCGCTGATCTTCAGACCTGGAGGAGGAGATATGAGGGACAATTG
GAGAAGTGAATTATATAAATATAAAGTAGTAAAAATTGAACCATTAGGAGTAGCACCCACCAAGGCAAAG
AGAAGAGTGGTGCAGAGAGAAAAAAGAGCAGTGGGAATAGGAGCTTTGTTCCTTGGGTTCTTGGGAGCAG
CAGGAAGCACTATGGGCGCAGCGTCAATGACGCTGACGGTACAGGCCAGACAATTATTGTCTGGTATAGT
GCAGCAGCAGAACAATTTGCTGAGGGCTATTGAGGCGCAACAGCATCTGTTGCAACTCACAGTCTGGGGC
ATCAAGCAGCTCCAGGCAAGAATCCTGGCTGTGGAAAGATACCTAAAGGATCAACAGCTCCTGGGGATTT
GGGGTTGCTCTGGAAAACTCATTTGCACCACTGCTGTGCCTTGGAATGCTAGTTGGAGTAATAAATCTCT
GGAACAGATTTGGAATCACACGACCTGGATGGAGTGGGACAGAGAAATTAACAATTACACAAGCTTAATA
CACTCCTTAATTGAAGAATCGCAAAACCAGCAAGAAAAGAATGAACAAGAATTATTGGAATTAGATAAAT
GGGCAAGTTTGTGGAATTGGTTTAACATAACAAATTGGCTGTGGTATATAAAATTATTCATAATGATAGT
AGGAGGCTTGGTAGGTTTAAGAATAGTTTTTGCTGTACTTTCTATAGTGAATAGAGTTAGGCAGGGATAT
TCACCATTATCGTTTCAGACCCACCTCCCAACCCCGAGGGGACCCAGACCACAATTTTAAAAGAAAAGGG
GGGATTGGGGGGTACAGTGCAGGGGAAAGAATAGTAGACATAATAGCAACAGACATACAAACTAAAGAAT
TACAAAAACAAATTACAAAAATTCAAAATTTTCGGGTTTATTACAGGGACAGCAGAGATCCACTTTGGCG
CCGGCTCGAGTGGCTCCGGTGCCCGTCAGTGGGCAGAGCGCACATCGCCCACAGTCCCCGAGAAGTTGGG
GGGAGGGGTCGGCAATTGAACCGGTGCCTAGAGAAGGTGGCGCGGGGTAAACTGGGAAAGTGATGTCGTG
TACTGGCTCCGCCTTTTTCCCGAGGGTGGGGGAGAACCGTATATAAGTGCAGTAGTCGCCGTGAACGTTC
TTTTTCGCAACGGGTTTGCCGCCAGAACACAGGTGTCGTGACGCGGGATCCGCCACCATGGTGAGCGAGC
TGATTAAGGAGAACATGCACATGAAGCTGTACATGGAGGGCACCGTGAACAACCACCACTTCAAGTGCAC
ATCCGAGGGCGAAGGCAAGCCCTACGAGGGCACCCAGACCATGAGAATCAAGGCGGTCGAGGGCGGCCCT
CTCCCCTTCGCCTTCGACATCCTGGCTACCAGCTTCATGTACGGCAGCAAAACCTTCATCAACCACACCC
AGGGCATCCCCGACTTCTTTAAGCAGTCCTTCCCCGAGGGCTTCACATGGGAGAGAGTCACCACATACGA
AGACGGGGGCGTGCTGACCGCTACCCAGGACACCAGCCTCCAGGACGGCTGCCTCATCTACAACGTCAAG
ATCAGAGGGGTGAACTTCCCATCCAACGGCCCTGTGATGCAGAAGAAAACACTCGGCTGGGAGGCCTCCA
CCGAGACCCTGTACCCCGCTGACGGCGGCCTGGAAGGCAGAGCCGACATGGCCCTGAAGCTCGTGGGCGG
GGGCCACCTGATCTGCAACTTGAAGACCACATACAGATCCAAGAAACCCGCTAAGAACCTCAAGATGCCC
GGCGTCTACTATGTGGACAGAAGACTGGAAAGAATCAAGGAGGCCGACAAAGAGACCTACGTCGAGCAGC
ACGAGGTGGCTGTGGCCAGATACTGCGACCTCCCTAGCAAACTGGGGCACAGATGAGGAATTCCGCCCCC
CCCCCCCTAACGTTACTGGCCGAAGCCGCTTGGAATAAGGCCGGTGTGCGTTTGTCTATATGTTATTTTC
CACCATATTGCCGTCTTTTGGCAATGTGAGGGCCCGGAAACCTGGCCCTGTCTTCTTGACGAGCATTCCT
AGGGGTCTTTCCCCTCTCGCCAAAGGAATGCAAGGTCTGTTGAATGTCGTGAAGGAAGCAGTTCCTCTGG
AAGCTTCTTGAAGACAAACAACGTCTGTAGCGACCCTTTGCAGGCAGCGGAACCCCCCACCTGGCGACAG
GTGCCTCTGCGGCCAAAAGCCACGTGTATAAGATACACCTGCAAAGGCGGCACAACCCCAGTGCCACGTT
GTGAGTTGGATAGTTGTGGAAAGAGTCAAATGGCTCTCCTCAAGCGTATTCAACAAGGGGCTGAAGGATG
CCCAGAAGGTACCCCATTGTATGGGATCTGATCTGGGGCCTCGGTGCACATGCTTTACATGTGTTTAGTC
GAGGTTAAAAAACGTCTAGGCCCCCCGAACCACGGGGACGTGGTTTTCCTTTGAAAAACACGATGATAAT
ACCATGGCTAGACTGGACAAGAGCAAAGTCATAAACGGCGCTCTGGAATTACTCAATGGAGTCGGTATCG
AAGGCCTGACGACAAGGAAACTCGCTCAAAAGCTGGGAGTTGAGCAGCCTACCCTGTACTGGCACGTGAA
GAACAAGCGGGCCCTGCTCGATGCCCTGCCAATCGAGATGCTGGACAGGCATCATACCCACTTCTGCCCC
CTGGAAGGCGAGTCATGGCAAGACTTTCTGCGGAACAACGCCAAGTCATTCCGCTGTGCTCTCCTCTCAC
ATCGCGACGGGGCTAAAGTGCATCTCGGCACCCGCCCAACAGAGAAACAGTACGAAACCCTGGAAAATCA
GCTCGCGTTCCTGTGTCAGCAAGGCTTCTCCCTGGAGAACGCACTGTACGCTCTGTCCGCCGTGGGCCAC
TTTACACTGGGCTGCGTATTGGAGGAACAGGAGCATCAAGTAGCAAAAGAGGAAAGAGAGACACCTACCA
CCGATTCTATGCCCCCACTTCTGAGACAAGCAATTGAGCTGTTCGACCGGCAGGGAGCCGAACCTGCCTT
CCTTTTCGGCCTGGAACTAATCATATGCGGATTAGAAAAACAACTTAAATGTGAAAGTGGGTCGCCAAAA
AAGAAGAGAAAGGTCGACGGCGGTGGTGCTTTGTCTCCTCAGCACTCTGCTGTCACTCAAGGAAGTATCA
TCAAGAACAAGGAGGGCATGGATGCTAAGTCACTAACTGCCTGGTCCCGGACACTGGTGACCTTCAAGGA
TGTATTTGTGGACTTCACCAGGGAGGAGTGGAAGCTGCTGGACACTGCTCAGCAGATCGTGTACAGAAAT
GTGATGCTGGAGAACTATAAGAACCTGGTTTCCTTGGGTTATCAGCTTACTAAGCCAGATGTGATCCTCC
GGTTGGAGAAGGGAGAAGAGCCCTGGCTGGTGGAGAGAGAAATTCACCAAGAGACCCATCCTGATTCAGA
GACTGCATTTGAAATCAAATCATCAGTTTAAGGATCTCGACTAGCTAGTAGCTAGCTAGCTAGTCGAGCT
CAAGCTTCGAATTCGATATCAAGCTTATCGCGATACCGTCGACCTCGACCTCGACTAGTCATATGATAAT
CAACCTCTGGATTACAAAATTTGTGAAAGATTGACTGGTATTCTTAACTATGTTGCTCCTTTTACGCTAT
GTGGATACGCTGCTTTAATGCCTTTGTATCATGCTATTGCTTCCCGTATGGCTTTCATTTTCTCCTCCTT
GTATAAATCCTGGTTGCTGTCTCTTTATGAGGAGTTGTGGCCCGTTGTCAGGCAACGTGGCGTGGTGTGC
ACTGTGTTTGCTGACGCAACCCCCACTGGTTGGGGCATTGCCACCACCTGTCAGCTCCTTTCCGGGACTT
TCGCTTTCCCCCTCCCTATTGCCACGGCGGAACTCATCGCCGCCTGCCTTGCCCGCTGCTGGACAGGGGC
TCGGCTGTTGGGCACTGACAATTCCGTGGTGTTGTCGGGGAAGCTGACGTCCTTTCCATGGCTGCTCGCC
TGTGTTGCCACCTGGATTCTGCGCGGGACGTCCTTCTGCTACGTCCCTTCGGCCCTCAATCCAGCGGACC
TTCCTTCCCGCGGCCTGCTGCCGGCTCTGCGGCCTCTTCCGCGTCTTCGCCTTCGCCCTCAGACGAGTCG
GATCTCCCTTTGGGCCGCCTCCCCGCATCGGTACGTATGGCCAGGTACCTTTAAGACCAATGACTTACAA
GGCAGCTGTAGATCTTAGCCACTTTTTAAAAGAAAAGGGGGGACTGGAAGGGCTAATTCACTCCCAACGA
AGACAAGATGGGATCAATTCACCATGCTAGTGGATCCCCCTCGAGTTTACCACTCCCTATCAGTGATAGA
GAAAAGTGAAAGTCGAGTTTACCACTCCCTATCAGTGATAGAGAAAAGTGAAAGTCGAGTTTACCACTCC
CTATCAGTGATAGAGAAAAGTGAAAGTCGAGTTTACCACTCCCTATCAGTGATAGAGAAAAGTGAAAGTC
GAGTTTACCACTCCCTATCAGTGATAGAGAAAAGTGAAAGTCGAGTTTACCACTCCCTATCAGTGATAGA
GAAAAGTGAAAGTCGAGTTTACCACTCCCTATCAGTGATAGAGAAAAGTGAAAGTCGGGGCTGCAGGAAT
TCGAACGCTGACGTCATCAACCCGCTCCAAGGAATCGCGGGCCCAGTGTCACTAGGCGGGAACACCCAGC
GCGCGTGCGCCCTGGCAGGAAGATGGCTGTGAGGGACAGGGGAGTGGCGCCCTGCAATATTTGCATGTCG
CTATGTGTTCTGGGAAATCACCATAAACGTGAAATGTCTTTGGATTTGGGAATCTTATAAGTTCTGTATG
AGACCACGCGCCCTCTCGCTTGGGCGAGAGTAAGTTCAAGAGACTTACTCTCGCCCAAGCGAGATTTTTA
CGATACCGTCGCATGGGAATAACTTCGTATAGCATACATTATACGAAGTTATGCTGCTTTTTGCTTGTAC
TGGGTCTCTCTGGTTAGACCAGATCTGAGCCTGGGAGCTCTCTGGCTAACTAGGGAACCCACTGCTTAAG
CCTCAATAAAGCTTGCCTTGAGTGCTTCAAGTAGTGTGTGCCCGTCTGTTGTGTGACTCTGGTAACTAGA
GATCCCTCAGACCCTTTTAGTCAGTGTGGAAAATCTCTAGCAGCATCTAGAATTAATTCCGTGTATTCTA
TAGTGTCACCTAAATCGTATGTGTATGATACATAAGGTTATGTATTAATTGTAGCCGCGTTCTAACGACA
ATATGTACAAGCCTAATTGTGTAGCATCTGGCTTACTGAAGCAGACCCTATCATCTCTCTCGTAAACTGC
CGTCAGAGTCGGTTTGGTTGGACGAACCTTCTGAGTTTCTGGTAACGCCGTCCCGCACCCGGAAATGGTC
AGCGAACCAATCAGCAGGGTCATCGCTAGCCAGATCCTCTACGCCGGACGCATCGTGGCCGGCATCACCG
GCGCCACAGGTGCGGTTGCTGGCGCCTATATCGCCGACATCACCGATGGGGAAGATCGGGCTCGCCACTT
CGGGCTCATGAGCGCTTGTTTCGGCGTGGGTATGGTGGCAGGCCCCGTGGCCGGGGGACTGTTGGGCGCC
ATCTCCTTGCATGCACCATTCCTTGCGGCGGCGGTGCTCAACGGCCTCAACCTACTACTGGGCTGCTTCC
TAATGCAGGAGTCGCATAAGGGAGAGCGTCGAATGGTGCACTCTCAGTACAATCTGCTCTGATGCCGCAT
AGTTAAGCCAGCCCCGACACCCGCCAACACCCGCTGACGCGCCCTGACGGGCTTGTCTGCTCCCGGCATC
CGCTTACAGACAAGCTGTGACCGTCTCCGGGAGCTGCATGTGTCAGAGGTTTTCACCGTCATCACCGAAA
CGCGCGAGACGAAAGGGCCTCGTGATACGCCTATTTTTATAGGTTAATGTCATGATAATAATGGTTTCTT
AGACGTCAGGTGGCACTTTTCGGGGAAATGTGCGCGGAACCCCTATTTGTTTATTTTTCTAAATACATTC
AAATATGTATCCGCTCATGAGACAATAACCCTGATAAATGCTTCAATAATATTGAAAAAGGAAGAGTATG
AGTATTCAACATTTCCGTGTCGCCCTTATTCCCTTTTTTGCGGCATTTTGCCTTCCTGTTTTTGCTCACC
CAGAAACGCTGGTGAAAGTAAAAGATGCTGAAGATCAGTTGGGTGCACGAGTGGGTTACATCGAACTGGA
TCTCAACAGCGGTAAGATCCTTGAGAGTTTTCGCCCCGAAGAACGTTTTCCAATGATGAGCACTTTTAAA
GTTCTGCTATGTGGCGCGGTATTATCCCGTATTGACGCCGGGCAAGAGCAACTCGGTCGCCGCATACACT
ATTCTCAGAATGACTTGGTTGAGTACTCACCAGTCACAGAAAAGCATCTTACGGATGGCATGACAGTAAG
AGAATTATGCAGTGCTGCCATAACCATGAGTGATAACACTGCGGCCAACTTACTTCTGACAACGATCGGA
GGACCGAAGGAGCTAACCGCTTTTTTGCACAACATGGGGGATCATGTAACTCGCCTTGATCGTTGGGAAC
CGGAGCTGAATGAAGCCATACCAAACGACGAGCGTGACACCACGATGCCTGTAGCAATGGCAACAACGTT
GCGCAAACTATTAACTGGCGAACTACTTACTCTAGCTTCCCGGCAACAATTAATAGACTGGATGGAGGCG
GATAAAGTTGCAGGACCACTTCTGCGCTCGGCCCTTCCGGCTGGCTGGTTTATTGCTGATAAATCTGGAG
CCGGTGAGCGTGGGTCTCGCGGTATCATTGCAGCACTGGGGCCAGATGGTAAGCCCTCCCGTATCGTAGT
TATCTACACGACGGGGAGTCAGGCAACTATGGATGAACGAAATAGACAGATCGCTGAGATAGGTGCCTCA
CTGATTAAGCATTGGTAACTGTCAGACCAAGTTTACTCATATATACTTTAGATTGATTTAAAACTTCATT
TTTAATTTAAAAGGATCTAGGTGAAGATCCTTTTTGATAATCTCATGACCAAAATCCCTTAACGTGAGTT
TTCGTTCCACTGAGCGTCAGACCCCGTAGAAAAGATCAAAGGATCTTCTTGAGATCCTTTTTTTCTGCGC
GTAATCTGCTGCTTGCAAACAAAAAAACCACCGCTACCAGCGGTGGTTTGTTTGCCGGATCAAGAGCTAC
CAACTCTTTTTCCGAAGGTAACTGGCTTCAGCAGAGCGCAGATACCAAATACTGTTCTTCTAGTGTAGCC
GTAGTTAGGCCACCACTTCAAGAACTCTGTAGCACCGCCTACATACCTCGCTCTGCTAATCCTGTTACCA
GTGGCTGCTGCCAGTGGCGATAAGTCGTGTCTTACCGGGTTGGACTCAAGACGATAGTTACCGGATAAGG
CGCAGCGGTCGGGCTGAACGGGGGGTTCGTGCACACAGCCCAGCTTGGAGCGAACGACCTACACCGAACT
GAGATACCTACAGCGTGAGCTATGAGAAAGCGCCACGCTTCCCGAAGGGAGAAAGGCGGACAGGTATCCG
GTAAGCGGCAGGGTCGGAACAGGAGAGCGCACGAGGGAGCTTCCAGGGGGAAACGCCTGGTATCTTTATA
GTCCTGTCGGGTTTCGCCACCTCTGACTTGAGCGTCGATTTTTGTGATGCTCGTCAGGGGGGCGGAGCCT
ATGGAAAAACGCCAGCAACGCGGCCTTTTTACGGTTCCTGGCCTTTTGCTGGCCTTTTGCTCACATGTTC
TTTCCTGCGTTATCCCCTGATTCTGTGGATAACCGTATTACCGCCTTTGAGTGAGCTGATACCGCTCGCC
GCAGCCGAACGACCGAGCGCAGCGAGTCAGTGAGCGAGGAAGCGGAAGAGCGCCCAATACGCAAACCGCC
TCTCCCCGCGCGTTGGCCGATTCATTAATGCAGCTGTGGAATGTGTGTCAGTTAGGGTGTGGAAAGTCCC
CAGGCTCCCCAGCAGGCAGAAGTATGCAAAGCATGCATCTCAATTAGTCAGCAACCAGGTGTGGAAAGTC
CCCAGGCTCCCCAGCAGGCAGAAGTATGCAAAGCATGCATCTCAATTAGTCAGCAACCATAGTCCCGCCC
CTAACTCCGCCCATCCCGCCCCTAACTCCGCCCAGTTCCGCCCATTCTCCGCCCCATGGCTGACTAATTT
TTTTTATTTATGCAGAGGCCGAGGCCGCCTCGGCCTCTGAGCTATTCCAGAAGTAGTGAGGAGGCTTTTT
TGGAGGCCTAGGCTTTTGCAAAAAGCTTGGACACAAGACAGGCTTGCGAGATATGTTTGAGAATACCACT
TTATCCCGCGTCAGGGAGAGGCAGTGCGTAAAAAGACGCGGACTCATGTGAAATACTGGTTTTTAGTGCG
CCAGATCTCTATAATCTCGCGCAACCTATTTTCCCCTCGAACACTTTTTAAGCCGTAGATAAACAGGCTG
GGACACTTCACATGAGCGAAAAATACATCGTCACCTGGGACATGTTGCAGATCCATGCACGTAAACTCGC
AAGCCGACTGATGCCTTCTGAACAATGGAAAGGCATTATTGCCGTAAGCCGTGGCGGTCTGTACCGGGTG
CGTTACTGGCGCGTGAACTGGGTATTCGTCATGTCGATACCGTTTGTATTTCCAGCTACGATCACGACAA
CCAGCGCGAGCTTAAAGTGCTGAAACGCGCAGAAGGCGATGGCGAAGGCTTCATCGTTATTGATGACCTG
GTGGATACCGGTGGTACTGCGGTTGCGATTCGTGAAATGTATCCAAAAGCGCACTTTGTCACCATCTTCG
CAAAACCGGCTGGTCGTCCGCTGGTTGATGACTATGTTGTTGATATCCCGCAAGATACCTGGATTGAACA
GCCGTGGGATATGGGCGTCGTATTCGTCCCGCCAATCTCCGGTCGCTAATCTTTTCAACGCCTGGCACTG
CCGGGCGTTGTTCTTTTTAACTTCAGGCGGGTTACAATAGTTTCCAGTAAGTATTCTGGAGGCTGCATCC
ATGACACAGGCAAACCTGAGCGAAACCCTGTTCAAACCCCGCTTTAAACATCCTGAAACCTCGACGCTAG
TCCGCCGCTTTAATCACGGCGCACAACCGCCTGTGCAGTCGGCCCTTGATGGTAAAACCATCCCTCACTG
GTATCGCATGATTAACCGTCTGATGTGGATCTGGCGCGGCATTGACCCACGCGAAATCCTCGACGTCCAG
GCACGTATTGTGATGAGCGATGCCGAACGTACCGACGATGATTTATACGATACGGTGATTGGCTACCGTG
GCGGCAACTGGATTTATGAGTGGGCCCCGGATCTTTGTGAAGGAACCTTACTTCTGTGGTGTGACATAAT
TGGACAAACTACCTACAGAGATTTAAAGCTCTAAGGTAAATATAAAATTTTTAAGTGTATAATGTGTTAA
ACTACTGATTCTAATTGTTTGTGTATTTTAGATTCCAACCTATGGAACTGATGAATGGGAGCAGTGGTGG
AATGCCTTTAATGAGGAAAACCTGTTTTGCTCAGAAGAAATGCCATCTAGTGATGATGAGGCTACTGCTG
ACTCTCAACATTCTACTCCTCCAAAAAAGAAGAGAAAGGTAGAAGACCCCAAGGACTTTCCTTCAGAATT
GCTAAGTTTTTTGAGTCATGCTGTGTTTAGTAATAGAACTCTTGCTTGCTTTGCTATTTACACCACAAAG
GAAAAAGCTGCACTGCTATACAAGAAAATTATGGAAAAATATTCTGTAACCTTTATAAGTAGGCATAACA
GTTATAATCATAACATACTGTTTTTTCTTACTCCACACAGGCATAGAGTGTCTGCTATTAATAACTATGC
TCAAAAATTGTGTACCTTTAGCTTTTTAATTTGTAAAGGGGTTAATAAGGAATATTTGATGTATAGTGCC
TTGACTAGAGATCATAATCAGCCATACCACATTTGTAGAGGTTTTACTTGCTTTAAAAAACCTCCCACAC
CTCCCCCTGAACCTGAAACATAAAATGAATGCAATTGTTGTTGTTAACTTGTTTATTGCAGCTTATAATG
GTTACAAATAAAGCAATAGCATCACAAATTTCACAAATAAAGCATTTTTTTCACTGCATTCTAGTTGTGG
TTTGTCCAAACTCATCAATGTATCTTATCATGTCTGGATCAACTGGATAACTCAAGCTAACCAAAATCAT
CCCAAACTTCCCACCCCATACCCTATTACCACTGCCAATTACCTGTGGTTTCATTTACTCTAAACCTGTG
ATTCCTCTGAATTATTTTCATTTTAAAGAAATTGTATTTGTTAAATATGTACTACAAACTTAGTAGT
Features (pLannotate 1.2.2; 38 found; start..end, strand, type, name):
    377..634     +  LTR            5' LTR (truncated): truncated 5' long terminal repeat (LTR) from HIV-1
    681..806     +  misc_feature   HIV-1 Ψ: packaging signal of human immunodeficiency virus type 1
    790..1153    +  CDS            HIV-1 gag (fragment): gag protein from human immunodeficiency virus 1; gag
   1299..1532    +  misc_feature   RRE: The Rev response element (RRE) of HIV-1 allows for Rev-dependent mRNA export from the nucleus to the cytoplasm.
   1909..1935    +  CDS            Rev (fragment): human immunodeficiency virus 1 (HIV-1) Rev protein; rev; enhances nuclear export of unspliced and incompletely spliced viral mRNAs
   1945..2062    +  misc_feature   cPPT/CTS: central polypurine tract and central termination sequence of HIV-1
   2131..2342    +  promoter       EF-1α core promoter: core promoter for human elongation factor EF-1α
   2368..3066    +  CDS            mKate2: monomeric far-red fluorescent protein (Shcherbo et al., 2009) mammalian codon-optimized
   3090..3641    +  misc_feature   IRES: internal ribosome entry site (IRES) of the encephalomyocarditis virus (EMCV)
   3648..4227    +  CDS            rtTA3 (fragment): reverse tetracycline transactivator 3 activates expression from Tet-responsive promoters in the presence of doxycycline
   4265..4284    +  CDS            SV40 NLS (fragment): nuclear localization signal of SV40 (simian virus 40) large T antigen
   4388..4582    +  CDS            KRAB: Krüppel-associated box (KRAB) transcriptional repression domain from the human zinc finger protein ZNF10 (Margolin et al., 1994)
   4699..4738    +  misc_feature   MCS (fragment): pBluescript multiple cloning site
   4758..5346    +  misc_feature   WPRE: woodchuck hepatitis virus posttranscriptional regulatory element
   5414..5433    +  misc_feature   cPPT/CTS (fragment): central polypurine tract and central termination sequence of HIV-1
   5435..5469    +  LTR            3' LTR (ΔU3) (fragment): self-inactivating 3' long terminal repeat (LTR) from HIV-1
   5514..5784    +  protein_bind   tetracycline response element: contains seven copies of the tetracycline operator tetO tetracycline repressor TetR
   5813..6027    +  promoter       H1 promoter: human H1 RNA promoter
   6109..6142    +  protein_bind   loxP: Cre-mediated recombination occurs in the 8-bp core sequence (GCATACAT). Cre recombinase
   6162..6342    +  LTR            5' LTR (truncated): truncated 5' long terminal repeat (LTR) from HIV-1
   6367..6385    -  promoter       SP6 promoter: promoter for bacteriophage SP6 RNA polymerase
   6613..6892    +  CDS            TcR (fragment): tetracycline efflux protein; tet; confers resistance to tetracycline
   6893..6941    -  misc_feature   bom (fragment): basis of mobility region from pBR322
   7043..7078    -  CDS            rop (fragment): Rop protein, which maintains plasmids at low copy number; rop
   7173..7277    +  promoter       AmpR promoter: bla
   7278..8138    +  CDS            AmpR: β-lactamase; bla; confers resistance to ampicillin, carbenicillin, and related antibiotics
   8309..8897    +  rep_origin     ori: high-copy-number ColE1/pMB1/pBR322/pUC origin of replication
   9080..9136    +  CDS            lacI (fragment): lac repressor; lacI; The lac repressor binds to the lac operator to inhibit transcription in E. coli. This inhibition can be relieved by adding lactose or isopropyl-β-D-thiogalactopyranoside (IPTG).
   9143..9472    +  promoter       SV40 promoter: SV40 enhancer and early promoter
   9672..9791    +  CDS            gpt (fragment): XGPT_ECOLI - Also known as gpp, gxu. Experimental evidence at protein level: Swiss-Prot protein existence level 1. Purine salvage pathway enzyme that catalyzes the transfer of the ribosyl-5-phosphate group from 5-phospho-alpha-D-ribose 1- diphosphate (PRPP) to the N9 position of the 6-oxopurines guanine and xanthine to form the corresponding ribonucleotides GMP (guanosine 5'- monophosphate) and XMP (xanthosine 5'-monophosphate), with the release of PPi. To a lesser extent, also acts on hypoxanthine (PubMed:9100006, PubMed:3886014). Does not ribophosphorylate adenine (PubMed:3886014). From Esch
   9791..10126   +  CDS            gpt (fragment): XGPT_ECOLI - Also known as gpp, gxu. Experimental evidence at protein level: Swiss-Prot protein existence level 1. Purine salvage pathway enzyme that catalyzes the transfer of the ribosyl-5-phosphate group from 5-phospho-alpha-D-ribose 1- diphosphate (PRPP) to the N9 position of the 6-oxopurines guanine and xanthine to form the corresponding ribonucleotides GMP (guanosine 5'- monophosphate) and XMP (xanthosine 5'-monophosphate), with the release of PPi. To a lesser extent, also acts on hypoxanthine (PubMed:9100006, PubMed:3886014). Does not ribophosphorylate adenine (PubMed:3886014). From Esch
  10221..10526   +  CDS            frsA (fragment): FRSA_ECOLI - Also known as yafA. Experimental evidence at protein level: Swiss-Prot protein existence level 1. Catalyzes the hydrolysis of esters (PubMed:15808744). Displays esterase activity toward pNP-butyrate (PubMed:15808744). May stimulate mixed-acid fermentation by acting as a fermentation/respiration switch that down-regulates respiration and up- regulates fermentation rates (PubMed:15169777). From Escherichia coli (strain K12).
  10530..10604   +  CDS            small t antigen (fragment): SV40 (simian virus 40) small t antigen
  10606..10671   +  intron         small t intron: SV40 (simian virus 40) small t antigen intron
  10801..10821   +  CDS            SV40 NLS: nuclear localization signal of SV40 (simian virus 40) large T antigen
  11140..11223   +  CDS            large T antigen (fragment): large T antigen from SV40 (simian virus 40)
  11246..11380   +  polyA_signal   SV40 poly(A) signal: SV40 polyadenylation signal
  11547..329     +  CDS            nef (fragment) (across the origin): NEF_HV1BR - Experimental evidence at protein level: Swiss-Prot protein existence level 1. Extracellular Nef protein targets CD4(+) T-lymphocytes for apoptosis by interacting with CXCR4 surface receptors (PubMed:14990729). From Human immunodeficiency virus type 1 group M subtype B (isolate BRU/LAI) (HIV-1).
