[The description below was written by a language model from this plasmid's Addgene catalogue record and pLannotate feature annotations shown in this document.]
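Description:
Dox nontargeting shRNA mKate is an 11.5 kb HIV-1-based, self-inactivating lentiviral transfer plasmid for doxycycline-inducible expression of a non-targeting control shRNA in mammalian cells. According to the record, it was derived from an earlier all-in-one inducible shRNA vector by inserting a standard non-targeting hairpin and replacing the GFP marker with mKate. It is propagated in E. coli through a high-copy ColE1/pUC-type origin with ampicillin selection. The backbone also carries pBR322 remnants and an SV40 promoter–gpt–SV40 poly(A) cassette outside the viral genome. A recombination-limiting strain is listed for growth, as is usual for LTR-containing plasmids.

Between the LTRs are the packaging signal Ψ with a gag fragment, the RRE and the cPPT/CTS. These are followed by an EF-1α core promoter driving a bicistronic transcript: mKate2, an EMCV IRES, and a Tet-regulatory protein fused to the KRAB repression domain, followed by WPRE. The annotation tool labels the Tet-binding portion as an rtTA3 fragment, so its exact identity is not settled by the record.

The shRNA unit, consisting of a seven-copy tetO response element upstream of the human H1 Pol III promoter, sits within the ΔU3 region of the 3' LTR next to a loxP site. It should therefore be duplicated into both LTRs on reverse transcription, and the loxP site could allow Cre-mediated excision of the provirus. The hairpin itself is not annotated but presumably lies just downstream of H1. KRAB-mediated silencing at tetO, controlled by doxycycline, gates shRNA expression and probably also nearby marker expression. The far-red mKate2 signal identifies transduced cells. The construct serves as a negative control alongside gene-specific inducible knockdown vectors.
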