Addgene plasmid #155292: Dox nontargeting shRNA mKate
Purpose: Lentivirus for doxycycline inducible expression of nontargeting shRNA, mKate marker, based on Addgene 11652
Depositing lab: Martin Carroll. Depositing organization: University of Pennsylvania.
Backbone
  Vector backbone: Addgene #11652
  Modifications to backbone: Standard non-targeting shRNA inserted into Addgene #11652 (example PMID: 23292955 has nontargeting sequence) mKate replaces GFP
  Vector type: Mammalian Expression
Growth in bacteria
  Bacterial resistance: Ampicillin, 100 μg/mL
  Growth temperature: 37°C
  Growth strain: NEB Stable
  Copy number: High Copy
Gene/Insert
  Gene/Insert name: Nontargeting shRNA
  gRNA/shRNA sequence: TCTCGCTTGGGCGAGAGTAAG
Terms and licenses: Academic/Nonprofit Terms; Industry Terms: Not Available to Industry
How to cite: Dox nontargeting shRNA mKate was a gift from Martin Carroll (Addgene plasmid # 155292 ; http://n2t.net/addgene:155292 ; RRID:Addgene_155292)
